>Addgene plasmid #204013 | pMRMTK-clo38 | addgene full sequence | sequence record 405274 | Addgene NGS Result
CACCGCCAAAGGAGTTGTAGAGAATGAACAAGACCGAATTGATCGATGCATTACGAGACCTCACACTGGC
TCACCTTCGGGTGGGCCTTTCTGCGTTTATACCTAGGAGTCAAAATTACTCCCCGCCCTGCCACTCATCG
CAGTACTGTTGTAATTCATTAAGCATTCTACCGACATGGAAGCCATCACAAACGGCATGATGAACCTGAA
TCGCCAGCGGCATCAGCACCTTGTCGCCTTGCGTATAATATTTGCCCATGGTGAAAACGGGGGCGAAGAA
GTTGTCCATATTGGCCACGTTTAAATCAAAACTGGTGAAACTCACCCAGGGATTGGCTGAGACGAAAAAC
ATATTCTCAATAAACCCTTTAGGGAAATAGGCCAGGTTTTCACCGTAACACGCCACATCTTGCGAATATA
TGTGTAGAAACTGCCGGAAATCGTCGTGGTATTCACTCCAGAGCGATGAAAACGTTTCAGTTTGCTCATG
GAAAACGGTGTAACAAGGGTGAACACTATCCCATATCACCAGCTCACCGTCTTTCATTGCCATACGGAAT
TCCGGATGAGCATTCATCAGGCGGGCAAGAATGTGAATAAAGGCCGGATAAAACTTGTGCTTATTTTTCT
TTACGGTCTTTAAAAAGGCCGTAATATCCAGCTGAACGGTCTGGTTATAGGTACATTGAGCAACTGACTG
AAATGCCTCAAAATGTTCTTTACGATGCCATTGGGATATATCAACGGTGGTATATCCAGTGATTTTTTTC
TCCATTTTAGCTTCCTTAGCTCCTGAAAATCTCGATAACTCAAAAAATACGCCCGGTAGTGATCTTATTT
CATTATGGTGAAAGTTGGAACCTCTTACGTGCCGATCAGTCAATTCGAGGGGGATCAATTCCGTATTGAT
CCGGCCACGATGCGTCCGGCGTAGAGGATCTGAAGATCAGCAGTTCAACCTGTTGATAGTACGTACTAAG
CTCTCATGTTTCACGTACTAAGCTCTCATGTTTAACGTACTAAGCTCTCATGTTTAACGAACTAAACCCT
CATGGCTAACGTACTAAGCTCTCATGGCTAACGTACTAAGCTCTCATGTTTCACGTACTAAGCTCTCATG
TTTGAACAATAAAATTAATATAAATCAGCAACTTAAATAGCCTCTAAGGTTTTAAGTTTTATAAGAAAAA
AAAGAATATATAAGGCTTTTAAAGCTTTTAAGGTTTAACGGTTGTGGACAACAAGCCAGGGATGTAACGC
ACTGAGAAGCCCTTAGAGCCTCTCAAAGCAATTTTGAGTGACACAGGAACACTTAACGGCTGACATGGGG
GTCTCGGAGACTGCAGATCGTGCCGGTGAAGTACATCGAGGAAGTGCTGGACCTGGCGCTGGAGCGTCCG
TTGGCACCGAAGAAGGCGCGCAAGAGTGCGCAGCGCGTCACGGTGCGCAGCAAGGCCAAACCGAGTGGAA
ACGCGCGCGTCAAGCATTGACGCGCGCTGTCGAAATGCCTGAAACCCGCGTCGTTGCTGGCTTTCCACCT
TGCGTGGGGGTAGGGGCGCTGGTATAAAAGCAGCACCCGCGAATGAGTGATCGCAGTCTGGTGATCACTG
AATTCGGCGAACAGTTTCCACATGGCGGCCGTGCGCGCATCGCGTGCGGTTGCTTCCCTGTCGAATAAGC
GGAACC
Features (pLannotate 1.2.2; 5 found; start..end, strand, type, name):
     68..95      +  terminator     T7Te terminator: phage T7 early transcription terminator
    116..775     -  CDS            CmR: chloramphenicol acetyltransferase; cat; confers resistance to chloramphenicol
    776..878     -  promoter       cat promoter: promoter of the E. coli cat gene encoding chloramphenicol acetyltransferase
    937..1325    +  rep_origin     R6K γ ori: γ replication origin from E. coli plasmid R6K; requires the R6K initiator protein pi for replication
   1332..1487    +  CDS            lon (fragment): LON_XANOR - Protein inferred from homology: Swiss-Prot protein existence level 3. ATP-dependent serine protease that mediates the selective degradation of mutant and abnormal proteins as well as certain short- lived regulatory proteins. Required for cellular homeostasis and for survival from DNA damage and developmental changes induced by stress. Degrades polypeptides processively to yield small peptide fragments that are 5 to 10 amino acids long. Binds to DNA in a double-stranded, site-specific manner. From Xanthomonas oryzae pv. oryzae (strain KACC10331 / KXO85).
