[The description below was written by a language model from this plasmid's Addgene catalogue record and pLannotate feature annotations shown in this document.]
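Description:
pMRMTK-clo38 is a small (about 1.7 kb) cloning, or part-storage, plasmid from a modular cloning (MoClo) toolkit built for engineering bacteria of the maize root microbiome. Its minimal backbone of roughly 1.3 kb consists of little more than an R6K γ origin of replication and a chloramphenicol acetyltransferase gene driven by its native cat promoter, with a phage T7 early (T7Te) terminator nearby that probably insulates the cassette from read-through transcription. Because the R6K γ origin functions only when the pi initiator protein is supplied in trans, the plasmid is maintained in pir-expressing E. coli hosts such as Pir1, where it is recorded as low copy and is selected with chloramphenicol. It cannot replicate in strains lacking pi. Although the catalogue lists the vector type as plant expression, no plant regulatory elements are annotated, and the design fits a bacterial toolkit part.

The payload is a 399 bp insert named "Sma ES5", flanked on both sides by BsaI sites that are retained, so the fragment can be released and assembled into higher-level constructs by Golden Gate (Type IIS) cloning. The record does not define what Sma ES5 is. It enters the same name in the promoter field, which leaves unclear whether the part itself has promoter activity. The automated annotation detects within the insert region a short fragment with homology to the Lon protease gene of Xanthomonas oryzae, suggesting the insert is a piece of bacterial genomic sequence, but this is a homology-based call only and the source organism and the role of the fragment are not stated. The plasmid's use is as a donor of this standardised part for toolkit assemblies.
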