Addgene plasmid #204013: pMRMTK-clo38
Purpose: Cloning plasmid containing the Sma ES5 insert with a chloramphenicol resistance marker
Depositing lab: Nathan Crook. Depositing organization: North Carolina State University. Publication: Engineering the Maize Root Microbiome: A Rapid MoClo Toolkit and Identification of Potential Bacterial Chassis for Studying Plant-Microbe Interactions. van Schaik J, Li Z, Cheadle J, Crook N. ACS Synth Biol. 2023 Oct 20;12(10):3030-3040. doi: 10.1021/acssynbio.3c00371. Epub 2023 Sep 15. PubMed 37712562.
Backbone
  Vector backbone: R6Kγ origin of replication & chloramphenicol resistance gene
  Backbone size w/o insert (bp): 1283
  Total vector size (bp): 1686
  Vector type: Plant Expression
Growth in bacteria
  Bacterial resistance: Chloramphenicol, 25 μg/mL
  Growth temperature: 37°C
  Growth strain: Pir1
  Copy number: Low Copy
Gene/Insert
  Gene/Insert name: Sma ES5
  Insert size (bp): 399
  Promoter: Sma ES5
  Cloning method: Restriction Enzyme; 5′ cloning site BsaI (not destroyed); 3′ cloning site BsaI (not destroyed)
  Sequencing primers: 5′ gtaacgcactgagaagcccttagag; 3′ CCTGCCACTCATCGCAGTACTG
Terms and licenses: Academic/Nonprofit Terms; Industry Terms: Not Available to Industry
Depositor comments: Please visit https://www.biorxiv.org/content/10.1101/2023.06.05.543168v1 for bioRxiv preprint.
How to cite: pMRMTK-clo38 was a gift from Nathan Crook (Addgene plasmid # 204013 ; http://n2t.net/addgene:204013 ; RRID:Addgene_204013)
